Addgene plasmid #168647: pDONR223 MERS-CoV E_stop
Purpose: Gateway-compatible Entry vector
Depositing lab: Fritz Roth. Depositing organization: Sinai Health System. Publication: A resource of human coronavirus protein-coding sequences in a flexible, multipurpose Gateway Entry clone collection. Weller B, Lin CW, Pogoutse O, Sauer M, Marin-de la Rosa N, Strobel A, Young V, Knapp JJ, Rayhan A, Falter C, Kim DK, Roth FP, Falter-Braun P. G3 (Bethesda). 2023 Jul 5;13(7):jkad105. doi: 10.1093/g3journal/jkad105. PubMed 37267226.
Backbone
  Vector backbone: pDONR223
  Backbone manufacturer: Rual et al, Genome Res. 14:2128-2135, 2004.
  Backbone size w/o insert (bp): 5005
  Vector type: Other
Growth in bacteria
  Bacterial resistance: Spectinomycin, 50 μg/mL
  Growth temperature: 37°C
  Growth strain: DH5alpha
  Copy number: Unknown
Gene/Insert
  Gene/Insert name: E
  Species: Other
  Insert size (bp): 249
  Entrez Gene: E (a.k.a. G128_gp07)
  Cloning method: Gateway Cloning
  Sequencing primers: 5′ m13-For; 3′ m13-Rev
Resource information
  A portion of this plasmid was derived from a plasmid made by: Falter-Braun Lab
Terms and licenses: Academic/Nonprofit Terms; Industry Terms
How to cite: pDONR223 MERS-CoV E_stop was a gift from Fritz Roth (Addgene plasmid # 168647 ; http://n2t.net/addgene:168647 ; RRID:Addgene_168647)
