[The description below was written by a language model from this plasmid's Addgene catalogue record.]
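Description:
pDONR223 MERS-CoV E_stop is a Gateway-compatible Entry clone built on the pDONR223 donor backbone (about 5 kb without insert) and carrying the coding sequence for the E gene of MERS-CoV, which encodes the small envelope protein. The insert is recorded as 249 bp and was introduced by Gateway cloning. In an Entry clone made this way, the open reading frame normally sits between attL recombination sites, although the record provides no feature table confirming individual elements. The "_stop" suffix suggests that this version retains a stop codon at the end of the open reading frame. That would make it suited to native or N-terminally tagged expression after transfer rather than to C-terminal fusions, though the record does not spell this out. The plasmid is propagated in standard E. coli cloning strains under spectinomycin selection. Its copy number is listed as unknown and the origin of replication is not stated. M13 forward and reverse primer sites flank the insert for sequence verification.

As an Entry vector, the plasmid is not described as an expression construct, and no promoter, tag or reporter associated with the insert is recorded. Its role is to act as a shuttle: an LR recombination reaction can move the E coding sequence into any compatible Gateway Destination vector, which then supplies the promoter, fusion tags and host-specific elements required for a given experiment. The clone belongs to a collection of human coronavirus protein-coding sequences assembled as a flexible, multipurpose Gateway resource. It therefore allows the same viral open reading frame to be deployed across different assay and expression systems.
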