>Addgene plasmid #168647 | pDONR223 MERS-CoV E_stop | depositor partial sequence | sequence record 326856 | Inserted CDS with Stop codon
ATGTTACCCTTTGTCCAAGAACGAATAGGGTTGTTCATAGTAAACTTTTTCATTTTTACCGTAGTATGTG
CTATAACACTCTTGGTGTGTATGGCTTTCCTTACGGCTACTAGATTATGTGTGCAATGTATGACAGGCTT
CAATACCCTGTTAGTTCAGCCCGCATTATACTTGTATAATACTGGACGTTCAGTCTATGTAAAATTCCAG
GATAGTAAACCCCCTCTACCACCTGACGAGTGGGTTTAA
